Addgene plasmid #144784: TFORF3308
Purpose: Lentiviral vector for overexpressing transcription factor ORFs with unique 24-bp barcodes. Barcodes facilitate identification of transcription factors in pooled screens.
Depositing lab: Feng Zhang. Depositing organization: Broad Institute. Publication: A transcription factor atlas of directed differentiation. Joung J, Ma S, Tay T, Geiger-Schuller KR, Kirchgatterer PC, Verdine VK, Guo B, Arias-Garcia MA, Allen WE, Singh A, Kuksenko O, Abudayyeh OO, Gootenberg JS, Fu Z, Macrae RK, Buenrostro JD, Regev A, Zhang F. Cell. 2023 Jan 5;186(1):209-229.e26. doi: 10.1016/j.cell.2022.11.026. PubMed 36608654.
Backbone
  Vector backbone: pLX_TRC317
  Backbone manufacturer: Broad Institute Genetic Perturbation Platform
  Backbone size w/o insert (bp): 8264
  Vector type: Mammalian Expression, Lentiviral
  Selectable markers: Puromycin
Growth in bacteria
  Bacterial resistance: Ampicillin, 100 μg/mL
  Growth temperature: 37°C
  Growth strain: NEB Stable
  Copy number: High Copy
Gene/Insert
  Gene/Insert name: GTF2A1L
  Species: H. sapiens (human)
  Insert size (bp): 1640
  Entrez Gene: GTF2A1L (a.k.a. ALF)
  Promoter: EF1a
  Tag / fusion protein: V5 (C terminal on insert)
  Cloning method: Gateway Cloning
  Sequencing primers: 5′ GGGTGGAGACTGAAGTTAGGCCAG; 3′ CACATAGCGTAAAAGGAGCAACATAG
Resource information
  A portion of this plasmid was derived from a plasmid made by: Broad Institute Genetic Perturbation Platform
Terms and licenses: Academic/Nonprofit Terms; Industry Terms: Not Available to Industry
Depositor comments: NM_006872.4 Please test multiple small colonies in case of plasmid recombination. To make this collection available in a timely manner, a portion of this collection was not fully sequenced by Addgene. If an Addgene verified full plasmid sequence is not available, please contact us prior to placing an order to request the full sequence.
How to cite: TFORF3308 was a gift from Feng Zhang (Addgene plasmid # 144784 ; http://n2t.net/addgene:144784 ; RRID:Addgene_144784)
