[The description below was written by a language model from this plasmid's Addgene catalogue record and pLannotate feature annotations shown in this document.]
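Description:
TFORF3308 is a third-generation-style, self-inactivating lentiviral expression plasmid built on the pLX_TRC317 backbone and carrying the human GTF2A1L (ALF) open reading frame. It belongs to a barcoded transcription factor ORF collection. In bacteria it is maintained through a high-copy ColE1/pUC origin and ampicillin resistance (AmpR with its bla promoter). An f1 origin and remnants of a lac/lacZα cloning region with T7 and T3 promoters are also present in the backbone. The depositor notes that the plasmid can be prone to recombination.

The viral portion begins with an RSV promoter fused to a truncated HIV-1 5' LTR, followed by the Ψ packaging signal, a gag fragment, the RRE and a cPPT/CTS. It ends with a WPRE and a ΔU3 3' LTR that inactivates LTR-driven transcription after integration, with an SV40 poly(A) signal just downstream of that LTR. Inside this transfer cassette, an SV40 early promoter/origin drives puromycin N-acetyltransferase for selecting transduced mammalian cells. A separate EF-1α promoter drives GTF2A1L. The ORF was inserted by Gateway cloning, so it is flanked by attB1 and attB2 sites, and it reads through into a C-terminal V5 epitope tag for detection. GTF2A1L is annotated as a possible testis-specific general transcription factor that acts with GTF2A2 and TBP.

According to the record, each construct in the collection carries a unique 24-bp barcode that identifies the transcription factor in pooled overexpression screens. The barcode is not annotated in the feature table, so its position is not stated. The table derives from a partial NGS result of 9,904 nt, which matches the sum of the listed backbone and insert sizes.
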