Features (pLannotate 1.2.2; 34 found; start..end, strand, type, name):
      5..231     +  promoter       RSV promoter: Rous sarcoma virus enhancer/promoter
    232..412     +  LTR            5' LTR (truncated): truncated 5' long terminal repeat (LTR) from HIV-1
    459..584     +  misc_feature   HIV-1 Ψ: packaging signal of human immunodeficiency virus type 1
    568..931     +  CDS            HIV-1 gag (fragment): gag protein from human immunodeficiency virus 1; gag
   1077..1310    +  misc_feature   RRE: The Rev response element (RRE) of HIV-1 allows for Rev-dependent mRNA export from the nucleus to the cytoplasm.
   1687..1713    +  CDS            Rev (fragment): human immunodeficiency virus 1 (HIV-1) Rev protein; rev; enhances nuclear export of unspliced and incompletely spliced viral mRNAs
   1720..1743    +  promoter       SV40 promoter (fragment): SV40 early promoter
   1744..1815    +  promoter       SV40 promoter (fragment): SV40 enhancer and early promoter
   1839..1974    +  rep_origin     SV40 ori: SV40 origin of replication
   2020..2616    +  CDS            PuroR (fragment): puromycin N-acetyltransferase; pac from Streptomyces; confers resistance to puromycin
   2665..2782    +  misc_feature   cPPT/CTS: central polypurine tract and central termination sequence of HIV-1
   2847..2913    +  CDS            small t antigen (fragment): SV40 (simian virus 40) small t antigen
   2920..4098    +  promoter       EF-1α promoter: strong constitutive promoter for human elongation factor EF-1α
   4119..4136    +  protein_bind   attB1 (fragment): mutant version of attB; core recombination site for the Gateway® BP reaction BP Clonase™
   4142..5575    +  CDS            GTF2A1L: TF2AY_HUMAN - Also known as ALF, GTF2A1LF. Experimental evidence at protein level: Swiss-Prot protein existence level 1. May function as a testis specific transcription factor. Binds DNA in conjunction with GTF2A2 and TBP (the TATA-binding protein) and together with GTF2A2, allows mRNA transcription. From Homo sapiens (Human).
   5577..5601    -  protein_bind   attB2: mutant version of attB; recombination site for the Gateway® BP reaction BP Clonase™
   5609..5650    +  CDS            V5 tag: epitope tag from simian virus 5
   5666..5719    +  promoter       U6 promoter (fragment): RNA polymerase III promoter for human U6 snRNA
   5761..6349    +  misc_feature   WPRE: woodchuck hepatitis virus posttranscriptional regulatory element
   6400..6419    +  misc_feature   cPPT/CTS (fragment): central polypurine tract and central termination sequence of HIV-1
   6421..6654    +  LTR            3' LTR (ΔU3): self-inactivating 3' long terminal repeat (LTR) from HIV-1
   6732..6853    +  polyA_signal   SV40 poly(A) signal: SV40 polyadenylation signal
   6893..7028    +  rep_origin     SV40 ori: SV40 origin of replication
   7049..7067    -  promoter       T7 promoter: promoter for bacteriophage T7 RNA polymerase
   7075..7230    +  CDS            lacZα (fragment): LacZα fragment of β-galactosidase; lacZ fragment
   7235..7663    +  rep_origin     f1 ori (sequence partly withheld): f1 bacteriophage origin of replication; arrow indicates direction of (+) strand synthesis
   7716..7820    +  promoter       AmpR promoter: bla
   7821..8681    +  CDS            AmpR: β-lactamase; bla; confers resistance to ampicillin, carbenicillin, and related antibiotics
   8852..9440    +  rep_origin     ori: high-copy-number ColE1/pMB1/pBR322/pUC origin of replication
   9623..9715    +  CDS            lacI (fragment): lac repressor; lacI; The lac repressor binds to the lac operator to inhibit transcription in E. coli. This inhibition can be relieved by adding lactose or isopropyl-β-D-thiogalactopyranoside (IPTG).
   9728..9749    +  protein_bind   CAP binding site: CAP binding activates transcription in the presence of cAMP. E. coli catabolite activator protein
   9764..9794    +  promoter       lac promoter: promoter for the E. coli lac operon
   9802..9818    +  protein_bind   lac operator: The lac repressor binds to the lac operator to inhibit transcription in E. coli. This inhibition can be relieved by adding lactose or isopropyl-β-D-thiogalactopyranoside (IPTG). lac repressor encoded by lacI
   9863..9881    +  promoter       T3 promoter: promoter for bacteriophage T3 RNA polymerase
>Addgene plasmid #144784 | TFORF3308 | addgene full sequence | sequence record 409021 | Addgene Partial NGS Result
TTAATGTAGTCTTATGCAATACTCTTGTAGTCTTGCAACATGGTAACGATGAGTTAGCAACATGCCTTAC
AAGGAGAGAAAAAGCACCGTGCATGCCGATTGGTGGAAGTAAGGTGGTACGATCGTGCCTTATTAGGAAG
GCAACAGACGGGTCTGACATGGATTGGACGAACCACTGAATTGCCGCATTGCAGAGATATTGTATTTAAG
TGCCTAGCTCGATACATAAACGGGTCTCTCTGGTTAGACCAGATCTGAGCCTGGGAGCTCTCTGGCTAAC
TAGGGAACCCACTGCTTAAGCCTCAATAAAGCTTGCCTTGAGTGCTTCAAGTAGTGTGTGCCCGTCTGTT
GTGTGACTCTGGTAACTAGAGATCCCTCAGACCCTTTTAGTCAGTGTGGAAAATCTCTAGCAGTGGCGCC
CGAACAGGGACTTGAAAGCGAAAGGGAAACCAGAGGAGCTCTCTCGACGCAGGACTCGGCTTGCTGAAGC
GCGCACGGCAAGAGGCGAGGGGCGGCGACTGGTGAGTACGCCAAAAATTTTGACTAGCGGAGGCTAGAAG
GAGAGAGATGGGTGCGAGAGCGTCAGTATTAAGCGGGGGAGAATTAGATCGCGATGGGAAAAAATTCGGT
TAAGGCCAGGGGGAAAGAAAAAATATAAATTAAAACATATAGTATGGGCAAGCAGGGAGCTAGAACGATT
CGCAGTTAATCCTGGCCTGTTAGAAACATCAGAAGGCTGTAGACAAATACTGGGACAGCTACAACCATCC
CTTCAGACAGGATCAGAAGAACTTAGATCATTATATAATACAGTAGCAACCCTCTATTGTGTGCATCAAA
GGATAGAGATAAAAGACACCAAGGAAGCTTTAGACAAGATAGAGGAAGAGCAAAACAAAAGTAAGACCAC
CGCACAGCAAGCGGCCGCTGATCTTCAGACCTGGAGGAGGAGATATGAGGGACAATTGGAGAAGTGAATT
ATATAAATATAAAGTAGTAAAAATTGAACCATTAGGAGTAGCACCCACCAAGGCAAAGAGAAGAGTGGTG
CAGAGAGAAAAAAGAGCAGTGGGAATAGGAGCTTTGTTCCTTGGGTTCTTGGGAGCAGCAGGAAGCACTA
TGGGCGCAGCGTCAATGACGCTGACGGTACAGGCCAGACAATTATTGTCTGGTATAGTGCAGCAGCAGAA
CAATTTGCTGAGGGCTATTGAGGCGCAACAGCATCTGTTGCAACTCACAGTCTGGGGCATCAAGCAGCTC
CAGGCAAGAATCCTGGCTGTGGAAAGATACCTAAAGGATCAACAGCTCCTGGGGATTTGGGGTTGCTCTG
GAAAACTCATTTGCACCACTGCTGTGCCTTGGAATGCTAGTTGGAGTAATAAATCTCTGGAACAGATTTG
GAATCACACGACCTGGATGGAGTGGGACAGAGAAATTAACAATTACACAAGCTTAATACACTCCTTAATT
GAAGAATCGCAAAACCAGCAAGAAAAGAATGAACAAGAATTATTGGAATTAGATAAATGGGCAAGTTTGT
GGAATTGGTTTAACATAACAAATTGGCTGTGGTATATAAAATTATTCATAATGATAGTAGGAGGCTTGGT
AGGTTTAAGAATAGTTTTTGCTGTACTTTCTATAGTGAATAGAGTTAGGCAGGGATATTCACCATTATCG
TTTCAGACCCACCTCCCAACCCCGAGGGGACCCATGCATTGCATCTCAATTAGTCAGCAACCAGGTGTGG
AAAGTCCCCAGGCTCCCCAGCAGGCAGAAGTATGCAAAGCATGCGTCTCAATTAGTCAGCAACCATAGTC
CCGCCCCTAACTCCGCCCATCCCGCCCCTAACTCCGCCCAGTTCCGCCCATTCTCCGCCCCATGGCTGAC
TAATTTTTTTTATTTATGCAGAGGCCGAGGCCGCCTCGGCCTCTGAGCTATTCCAGAAGTAGTGAGGAGG
CTTTTTTGGAGGCCTAGGCTTTTGCAAAAAGCTTTCTAGAGGTACCACCGGAGCTTACCATGACCGAGTA
CAAGCCCACGGTGCGCCTCGCCACCCGCGACGACGTCCCCAGGGCCGTACGCACCCTCGCCGCCGCGTTC
GCCGACTACCCCGCCACGCGCCACACCGTCGATCCGGACCGCCACATCGAGCGGGTCACCGAGCTGCAAG
AACTCTTCCTCACGCGCGTCGGGCTCGACATCGGCAAGGTGTGGGTCGCGGACGACGGCGCCGCCGTGGC
GGTCTGGACCACGCCGGAGAGCGTCGAAGCGGGGGCGGTGTTCGCCGAGATCGGCCCGCGCATGGCCGAG
TTGAGCGGTTCCCGGCTGGCCGCGCAGCAACAGATGGAAGGCCTCCTGGCGCCGCACCGGCCCAAGGAGC
CCGCGTGGTTCCTGGCCACCGTCGGCGTCTCGCCCGACCACCAGGGCAAGGGTCTGGGCAGCGCCGTCGT
GCTCCCCGGAGTGGAGGCGGCCGAGCGCGCCGGGGTGCCCGCCTTCCTGGAGACCTCCGCGCCCCGCAAC
CTCCCCTTCTACGAGCGGCTCGGCTTCACCGTCACCGCCGACGTCGAGGTGCCCGAAGGACCGCGCACCT
GGTGCATGACCCGCAAGCCCGGTGCCAGTTAACGAATTCTAGATCTTGAGACAAATGGCAGTATTCATCC
ACAATTTTAAAAGAAAAGGGGGGATTGGGGGGTACAGTGCAGGGGAAAGAATAGTAGACATAATAGCAAC
AGACATACAAACTAAAGAATTACAAAAACAAATTACAAAAATTCAAAATTTTCGGGTTTATTACAGGGAC
AGCAGAGATCCACTTTGGCGCCGGCTCGAGGCCTGCAGGTGCAAAGATGGATAAAGTTTTAAACAGAGAG
GAATCTTTGCAGCTAATGGACCTTCTAGGTCTTGAAAGGAGTGGGAATTGGCTCCGGTGCCCGTCAGTGG
GCAGAGCGCACATCGCCCACAGTCCCCGAGAAGTTGGGGGGAGGGGTCGGCAATTGAACCGGTGCCTAGA
GAAGGTGGCGCGGGGTAAACTGGGAAAGTGATGTCGTGTACTGGCTCCGCCTTTTTCCCGAGGGTGGGGG
AGAACCGTATATAAGTGCAGTAGTCGCCGTGAACGTTCTTTTTCGCAACGGGTTTGCCGCCAGAACACAG
GTAAGTGCCGTGTGTGGTTCCCGCGGGCCTGGCCTCTTTACGGGTTATGGCCCTTGCGTGCCTTGAATTA
CTTCCACCTGGCTGCAGTACGTGATTCTTGATCCCGAGCTTCGGGTTGGAAGTGGGTGGGAGAGTTCGAG
GCCTTGCGCTTAAGGAGCCCCTTCGCCTCGTGCTTGAGTTGAGGCCTGGCCTGGGCGCTGGGGCCGCCGC
GTGCGAATCTGGTGGCACCTTCGCGCCTGTCTCGCTGCTTTCGATAAGTCTCTAGCCATTTAAAATTTTT
GATGACCTGCTGCGACGCTTTTTTTCTGGCAAGATAGTCTTGTAAATGCGGGCCAAGATCTGCACACTGG
TATTTCGGTTTTTGGGGCCGCGGGCGGCGACGGGGCCCGTGCGTCCCAGCGCACATGTTCGGCGAGGCGG
GGCCTGCGAGCGCGGCCACCGAGAATCGGACGGGGGTAGTCTCAAGCTGGCCGGCCTGCTCTGGTGCCTG
GCCTCGCGCCGCCGTGTATCGCCCCGCCCTGGGCGGCAAGGCTGGCCCGGTCGGCACCAGTTGCGTGAGC
GGAAAGATGGCCGCTTCCCGGCCCTGCTGCAGGGAGCTCAAAATGGAGGACGCGGCGCTCGGGAGAGCGG
GCGGGTGAGTCACCCACACAAAGGAAAAGGGCCTTTCCGTCCTCAGCCGTCGCTTCATGTGACTCCACGG
AGTACCGGGCGCCGTCCAGGCACCTCGATTAGTTCTCGAGCTTTTGGAGTACGTCGTCTTTAGGTTGGGG
GGAGGGGTTTTATGCGATGGAGTTTCCCCACACTGAGTGGGTGGAGACTGAAGTTAGGCCAGCTTGGCAC
TTGATGTAATTCTCCTTGGAATTTGCCCTTTTTGAGTTTGGATCTTGGTTCATTCTCAAGCCTCAGACAG
TGGTTCAAAGTTTTTTTCTTCCATTTCAGGTGTCGTGAGGCTAGCATCGATTGATCAACAAGTTTGTACA
AAAAAGTTGGCATGGCCTGCCTCAACCCGGTGCCTAAACTCTACAGATCTGTAATTGAAGATGTAATTGA
AGGAGTTCGGAATCTATTTGCTGAAGAAGGTATAGAGGAACAAGTTTTAAAAGACTTGAAGCAGCTCTGG
GAAACCAAGGTTTTGCAGTCTAAAGCAACAGAAGACTTCTTCAGAAATAGCATCCAATCACCTCTGTTTA
CTCTTCAGTTGCCGCACAGCTTGCACCAAACATTGCAATCGTCAACAGCATCATTAGTTATTCCTGCTGG
TAGAACTCTTCCAAGTTTTACCACAGCAGAACTGGGCACTTCAAACTCCAGTGCAAACTTTACTTTTCCT
GGTTATCCCATTCATGTACCAGCAGGTGTGACACTACAGACTGTATCTGGTCACCTTTATAAAGTCAATG
TACCAATTATGGTGACAGAGACTTCTGGAAGAGCAGGTATTCTTCAGCATCCAATTCAGCAAGTATTTCA
ACAGCTTGGCCAGCCTTCAGTAATACAAACTAGTGTTCCACAATTGAATCCATGGTCTCTTCAAGCAACT
ACTGAAAAATCACAGAGAATTGAAACCGTGCTACAGCAACCCGCAATTCTACCTTCTGGGCCAGTAGATA
GGAAACACTTAGAAAATGCCACCAGTGATATACTTGTATCTCCTGGAAATGAGCATAAAATCGTGCCTGA
AGCTTTGTTGTGTCATCAGGAAAGTTCTCACTATATCAGTCTTCCAGGTGTTGTATTTTCTCCACAGGTC
TCTCAAACAAATTCTAATGTGGAGTCAGTGCTCAGTGGTTCAGCTAGCATGGCTCAAAATCTGCATGATG
AGTCCCTCTCCACAAGCCCTCATGGGGCTCTCCACCAGCACGTGACTGATATTCAGCTTCATATTCTTAA
AAATAGGATGTATGGATGTGATTCTGTAAAGCAACCAAGAAATATAGAGGAACCCAGCAACATACCTGTA
TCAGAGAAGGATTCTAATTCTCAGGTGGATTTAAGCATTCGGGTTACTGATGATGATATTGGTGAAATAA
TTCAAGTAGATGGAAGCGGTGATACATCTTCCAATGAAGAAATAGGAAGTACAAGAGATGCAGATGAGAA
TGAATTTCTAGGGAATATTGACGGGGGAGATCTGAAGGTACCTGAAGAAGAAGCTGACAGTATTTCAAAT
GAGGATTCAGCCACAAACAGTAGTGATAATGAAGACCCTCAAGTAAACATTGTAGAAGAGGACCCTTTAA
ATTCTGGAGATGATGTTAGTGAACAGGATGTGCCAGACCTGTTTGACACGGATAATGTTATTGTCTGTCA
GTATGATAAGATTCATCGAAGCAAGAACAAATGGAAATTCTATTTGAAAGATGGTGTTATGTGTTTTGGA
GGGAGAGACTATGTATTTGCAAAAGCCATTGGTGATGCAGAGTGGTACCCAACTTTCTTGTACAAAGTGG
TTGATATCGGTAAGCCTATCCCTAACCCTCTCCTCGGTCTCGATTCTACGTAGTAATGAACTAGTCCGTA
ACTTGAAAGTATTTCGATTTCTTGGCTTTATATATCTTGTGGAAAGGACGAGCATATTCAGAGCCCGACA
TATGCACGCGTTAAGTCGACAATCAACCTCTGGATTACAAAATTTGTGAAAGATTGACTGGTATTCTTAA
CTATGTTGCTCCTTTTACGCTATGTGGATACGCTGCTTTAATGCCTTTGTATCATGCTATTGCTTCCCGT
ATGGCTTTCATTTTCTCCTCCTTGTATAAATCCTGGTTGCTGTCTCTTTATGAGGAGTTGTGGCCCGTTG
TCAGGCAACGTGGCGTGGTGTGCACTGTGTTTGCTGACGCAACCCCCACTGGTTGGGGCATTGCCACCAC
CTGTCAGCTCCTTTCCGGGACTTTCGCTTTCCCCCTCCCTATTGCCACGGCGGAACTCATCGCCGCCTGC
CTTGCCCGCTGCTGGACAGGGGCTCGGCTGTTGGGCACTGACAATTCCGTGGTGTTGTCGGGGAAATCAT
CGTCCTTTCCTTGGCTGCTCGCCTGTGTTGCCACCTGGATTCTGCGCGGGACGTCCTTCTGCTACGTCCC
TTCGGCCCTCAATCCAGCGGACCTTCCTTCCCGCGGCCTGCTGCCGGCTCTGCGGCCTCTTCCGCGTCTT
CGCCTTCGCCCTCAGACGAGTCGGATCTCCCTTTGGGCCGCCTCCCCGCGTCGACTTTAAGACCAATGAC
TTACAAGGCAGCTGTAGATCTTAGCCACTTTTTAAAAGAAAAGGGGGGACTGGAAGGGCTAATTCACTCC
CAACGAAGACAAGATCTGCTTTTTGCTTGTACTGGGTCTCTCTGGTTAGACCAGATCTGAGCCTGGGAGC
TCTCTGGCTAACTAGGGAACCCACTGCTTAAGCCTCAATAAAGCTTGCCTTGAGTGCTTCAAGTAGTGTG
TGCCCGTCTGTTGTGTGACTCTGGTAACTAGAGATCCCTCAGACCCTTTTAGTCAGTGTGGAAAATCTCT
AGCAGTACGTATAGTAGTTCATGTCATCTTATTATTCAGTATTTATAACTTGCAAAGAAATGAATATCAG
AGAGTGAGAGGAACTTGTTTATTGCAGCTTATAATGGTTACAAATAAAGCAATAGCATCACAAATTTCAC
AAATAAAGCATTTTTTTCACTGCATTCTAGTTGTGGTTTGTCCAAACTCATCAATGTATCTTATCATGTC
TGGCTCTAGCTATCCCGCCCCTAACTCCGCCCATCCCGCCCCTAACTCCGCCCAGTTCCGCCCATTCTCC
GCCCCATGGCTGACTAATTTTTTTTATTTATGCAGAGGCCGAGGCCGCCTCGGCCTCTGAGCTATTCCAG
AAGTAGTGAGGAGGCTTTTTTGGAGGCCTAGGGACGTACCCAATTCGCCCTATAGTGAGTCGTATTACGC
GCGCTCACTGGCCGTCGTTTTACAACGTCGTGACTGGGAAAACCCTGGCGTTACCCAACTTAATCGCCTT
GCAGCACATCCCCCTTTCGCCAGCTGGCGTAATAGCGAAGAGGCCCGCACCGATCGCCCTTCCCAACAGT
TGCGCAGCCTGAATGGCGAATGGG
[124 nt withheld, positions 7235-7358]
C
[91 nt withheld, positions 7360-7450]
A
[49 nt withheld, positions 7452-7500]
CCTTTGACGTTGGAGTCCACGTTCTTT
[37 nt withheld, positions 7528-7564]
ACCCTATCTCGGTCTATTCTTTTGATTTATAAGGGATTTTGCCGATTTCGGCCTATTGGTTAAAAAATGA
GCTGATTTAACAAAAATTTAACGCGAATTTTAACAAAATATTAACGCTTACAATTTAGGTGGCACTTTTC
GGGGAAATGTGCGCGGAACCCCTATTTGTTTATTTTTCTAAATACATTCAAATATGTATCCGCTCATGAG
ACAATAACCCTGATAAATGCTTCAATAATATTGAAAAAGGAAGAGTATGAGTATTCAACATTTCCGTGTC
GCCCTTATTCCCTTTTTTGCGGCATTTTGCCTTCCTGTTTTTGCTCACCCAGAAACGCTGGTGAAAGTAA
AAGATGCTGAAGATCAGTTGGGTGCACGAGTGGGTTACATCGAACTGGATCTCAACAGCGGTAAGATCCT
TGAGAGTTTTCGCCCCGAAGAACGTTTTCCAATGATGAGCACTTTTAAAGTTCTGCTATGTGGCGCGGTA
TTATCCCGTATTGACGCCGGGCAAGAGCAACTCGGTCGCCGCATACACTATTCTCAGAATGACTTGGTTG
AGTACTCACCAGTCACAGAAAAGCATCTTACGGATGGCATGACAGTAAGAGAATTATGCAGTGCTGCCAT
AACCATGAGTGATAACACTGCGGCCAACTTACTTCTGACAACGATCGGAGGACCGAAGGAGCTAACCGCT
TTTTTGCACAACATGGGGGATCATGTAACTCGCCTTGATCGTTGGGAACCGGAGCTGAATGAAGCCATAC
CAAACGACGAGCGTGACACCACGATGCCTGTAGCAATGGCAACAACGTTGCGCAAACTATTAACTGGCGA
ACTACTTACTCTAGCTTCCCGGCAACAATTAATAGACTGGATGGAGGCGGATAAAGTTGCAGGACCACTT
CTGCGCTCGGCCCTTCCGGCTGGCTGGTTTATTGCTGATAAATCTGGAGCCGGTGAGCGTGGGTCTCGCG
GTATCATTGCAGCACTGGGGCCAGATGGTAAGCCCTCCCGTATCGTAGTTATCTACACGACGGGGAGTCA
GGCAACTATGGATGAACGAAATAGACAGATCGCTGAGATAGGTGCCTCACTGATTAAGCATTGGTAACTG
TCAGACCAAGTTTACTCATATATACTTTAGATTGATTTAAAACTTCATTTTTAATTTAAAAGGATCTAGG
TGAAGATCCTTTTTGATAATCTCATGACCAAAATCCCTTAACGTGAGTTTTCGTTCCACTGAGCGTCAGA
CCCCGTAGAAAAGATCAAAGGATCTTCTTGAGATCCTTTTTTTCTGCGCGTAATCTGCTGCTTGCAAACA
AAAAAACCACCGCTACCAGCGGTGGTTTGTTTGCCGGATCAAGAGCTACCAACTCTTTTTCCGAAGGTAA
CTGGCTTCAGCAGAGCGCAGATACCAAATACTGTTCTTCTAGTGTAGCCGTAGTTAGGCCACCACTTCAA
GAACTCTGTAGCACCGCCTACATACCTCGCTCTGCTAATCCTGTTACCAGTGGCTGCTGCCAGTGGCGAT
AAGTCGTGTCTTACCGGGTTGGACTCAAGACGATAGTTACCGGATAAGGCGCAGCGGTCGGGCTGAACGG
GGGGTTCGTGCACACAGCCCAGCTTGGAGCGAACGACCTACACCGAACTGAGATACCTACAGCGTGAGCT
ATGAGAAAGCGCCACGCTTCCCGAAGGGAGAAAGGCGGACAGGTATCCGGTAAGCGGCAGGGTCGGAACA
GGAGAGCGCACGAGGGAGCTTCCAGGGGGAAACGCCTGGTATCTTTATAGTCCTGTCGGGTTTCGCCACC
TCTGACTTGAGCGTCGATTTTTGTGATGCTCGTCAGGGGGGCGGAGCCTATGGAAAAACGCCAGCAACGC
GGCCTTTTTACGGTTCCTGGCCTTTTGCTGGCCTTTTGCTCACATGTTCTTTCCTGCGTTATCCCCTGAT
TCTGTGGATAACCGTATTACCGCCTTTGAGTGAGCTGATACCGCTCGCCGCAGCCGAACGACCGAGCGCA
GCGAGTCAGTGAGCGAGGAAGCGGAAGAGCGCCCAATACGCAAACCGCCTCTCCCCGCGCGTTGGCCGAT
TCATTAATGCAGCTGGCACGACAGGTTTCCCGACTGGAAAGCGGGCAGTGAGCGCAACGCAATTAATGTG
AGTTAGCTCACTCATTAGGCACCCCAGGCTTTACACTTTATGCTTCCGGCTCGTATGTTGTGTGGAATTG
TGAGCGGATAACAATTTCACACAGGAAACAGCTATGACCATGATTACGCCAAGCGCGCAATTAACCCTCA
CTAAAGGGAACAAAAGCTGGAGCTGCAAGC
