>Addgene plasmid #144784 | TFORF3308 | depositor partial sequence | sequence record 286467 | Insert
ATCGATTGATCAACAAGTTTGTACAAAAAAGTTGGCATGGCCTGCCTCAACCCGGTGCCTAAACTCTACA
GATCTGTAATTGAAGATGTAATTGAAGGAGTTCGGAATCTATTTGCTGAAGAAGGTATAGAGGAACAAGT
TTTAAAAGACTTGAAGCAGCTCTGGGAAACCAAGGTTTTGCAGTCTAAAGCAACAGAAGACTTCTTCAGA
AATAGCATCCAATCACCTCTGTTTACTCTTCAGTTGCCGCACAGCTTGCACCAAACATTGCAATCGTCAA
CAGCATCATTAGTTATTCCTGCTGGTAGAACTCTTCCAAGTTTTACCACAGCAGAACTGGGCACTTCAAA
CTCCAGTGCAAACTTTACTTTTCCTGGTTATCCCATTCATGTACCAGCAGGTGTGACACTACAGACTGTA
TCTGGTCACCTTTATAAAGTCAATGTACCAATTATGGTGACAGAGACTTCTGGAAGAGCAGGTATTCTTC
AGCATCCAATTCAGCAAGTATTTCAACAGCTTGGCCAGCCTTCAGTAATACAAACTAGTGTTCCACAATT
GAATCCATGGTCTCTTCAAGCAACTACTGAAAAATCACAGAGAATTGAAACCGTGCTACAGCAACCCGCA
ATTCTACCTTCTGGGCCAGTAGATAGGAAACACTTAGAAAATGCCACCAGTGATATACTTGTATCTCCTG
GAAATGAGCATAAAATCGTGCCTGAAGCTTTGTTGTGTCATCAGGAAAGTTCTCACTATATCAGTCTTCC
AGGTGTTGTATTTTCTCCACAGGTCTCTCAAACAAATTCTAATGTGGAGTCAGTGCTCAGTGGTTCAGCT
AGCATGGCTCAAAATCTGCATGATGAGTCCCTCTCCACAAGCCCTCATGGGGCTCTCCACCAGCACGTGA
CTGATATTCAGCTTCATATTCTTAAAAATAGGATGTATGGATGTGATTCTGTAAAGCAACCAAGAAATAT
AGAGGAACCCAGCAACATACCTGTATCAGAGAAGGATTCTAATTCTCAGGTGGATTTAAGCATTCGGGTT
ACTGATGATGATATTGGTGAAATAATTCAAGTAGATGGAAGCGGTGATACATCTTCCAATGAAGAAATAG
GAAGTACAAGAGATGCAGATGAGAATGAATTTCTAGGGAATATTGACGGGGGAGATCTGAAGGTACCTGA
AGAAGAAGCTGACAGTATTTCAAATGAGGATTCAGCCACAAACAGTAGTGATAATGAAGACCCTCAAGTA
AACATTGTAGAAGAGGACCCTTTAAATTCTGGAGATGATGTTAGTGAACAGGATGTGCCAGACCTGTTTG
ACACGGATAATGTTATTGTCTGTCAGTATGATAAGATTCATCGAAGCAAGAACAAATGGAAATTCTATTT
GAAAGATGGTGTTATGTGTTTTGGAGGGAGAGACTATGTATTTGCAAAAGCCATTGGTGATGCAGAGTGG
TACCCAACTTTCTTGTACAAAGTGGTTGATATCGGTAAGCCTATCCCTAACCCTCTCCTCGGTCTCGATT
CTACGTAGTAATGAACTAGTCCGTAACTTGAAAGTATTTCGATTTCTTGGCTTTATATATCTTGTGGAAA
GGACGAGCATATTCAGAGCCCGACATATGC
