>Addgene plasmid #144784 | TFORF3308 | depositor partial sequence | sequence record 286468 | Barcode
GCATATTCAGAGCCCGACATATGC
